Addgene plasmid #172932: pcDNA3.1_ionRE
Purpose: Ionic strength FRET sensor with mCerulean3 and mCitrine for mammalian cell expression.
Depositing lab: Arnold Boersma. Depositing organization: University of Groningen. Publication: Ionic Strength Sensing in Living Cells. Liu B, Poolman B, Boersma AJ. ACS Chem Biol. 2017 Oct 20;12(10):2510-2514. doi: 10.1021/acschembio.7b00348. Epub 2017 Sep 6. PubMed 28853549.
Backbone
  Vector backbone: pcDNA3.1
  Backbone size w/o insert (bp): 5338
  Vector type: Mammalian Expression
Growth in bacteria
  Bacterial resistance: Ampicillin, 100 μg/mL
  Growth temperature: 37°C
  Growth strain: DH5alpha
  Copy number: High Copy
Gene/Insert
  Gene/Insert name: IonicStrengthSensorRE
  Species: Synthetic
  Insert size (bp): 1686
  Promoter: CMV
  Cloning method: Restriction Enzyme; 5′ cloning site NheI (unknown if destroyed); 3′ cloning site XbaI (unknown if destroyed)
Terms and licenses: Academic/Nonprofit Terms; Industry Terms: Not Available to Industry
Depositor comments: Linker comprises Arginine and Glutamic acid as positive/negative amino acids.
How to cite: pcDNA3.1_ionRE was a gift from Arnold Boersma (Addgene plasmid # 172932 ; http://n2t.net/addgene:172932 ; RRID:Addgene_172932)
