[The description below was written by a language model from this plasmid's Addgene catalogue record and pLannotate feature annotations shown in this document.]
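Description:
pcDNA3.1_ionRE is a mammalian expression plasmid built on the pcDNA3.1 backbone that encodes a genetically encoded FRET sensor for ionic strength. In bacteria it is maintained at high copy through a ColE1/pUC-type origin and selected with ampicillin via the β-lactamase gene. An f1 origin is also present. For mammalian cells, the backbone carries an SV40 early promoter driving the neomycin phosphotransferase gene with an SV40 polyadenylation signal, which would in principle allow G418 selection of stable transfectants, although the record does not describe such use. Several short annotated fragments (bom, HIV-1 LTR, ble, lacI and lac promoter/operator pieces) appear to be backbone remnants or partial matches rather than functional parts of the design.

The payload is a synthetic open reading frame of about 1.7 kb, inserted between NheI and XbaI sites and transcribed from the CMV immediate-early enhancer/promoter, with a bovine growth hormone polyadenylation signal downstream. A T7 promoter lies just upstream of the coding region. The sensor consists of the cyan donor mCerulean3 at the N-terminus and the yellow acceptor mCitrine at the C-terminus (annotated as Citrine in the feature table), joined by a linker of roughly 250 bp that the table leaves unannotated. According to the depositor, this linker uses arginine and glutamic acid as its positively and negatively charged residues, hence the "RE" designation. The presumed principle is that electrostatic attraction between the oppositely charged linker segments is screened as ionic strength rises, changing the distance between the fluorophores and thus the FRET efficiency. The construct is intended for ratiometric readout of ionic strength in living mammalian cells.
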