Features (pLannotate 1.2.2; 21 found; start..end, strand, type, name):
     28..80      -  misc_feature   bom (fragment): basis of mobility region from pBR322
    235..614     +  enhancer       CMV enhancer: human cytomegalovirus immediate early enhancer
    615..818     +  promoter       CMV promoter: human cytomegalovirus (CMV) immediate early promoter
    814..847     +  LTR            5' LTR (truncated) (fragment): truncated 5' long terminal repeat (LTR) from HIV-1
    863..881     +  promoter       T7 promoter: promoter for bacteriophage T7 RNA polymerase
    901..1617    +  CDS            mCerulean3: mCerulean3 is a basic (constitutively fluorescent) cyan fluorescent protein published in 2011, derived from Aequorea victoria. It is reported to be a somewhat slowly-maturing monomer with very low acid sensitivity.
   1867..2583    +  CDS            Citrine: Citrine is a basic (constitutively fluorescent) yellow fluorescent protein published in 2001, derived from Aequorea victoria. It has moderate acid sensitivity.
   2624..2848    +  polyA_signal   bGH poly(A) signal: bovine growth hormone polyadenylation signal
   2852..2873    +  promoter       SV40 promoter (fragment): SV40 enhancer and early promoter
   2894..3322    +  rep_origin     f1 ori (sequence partly withheld): f1 bacteriophage origin of replication; arrow indicates direction of (+) strand synthesis
   3336..3665    +  promoter       SV40 promoter: SV40 enhancer and early promoter
   3732..4523    +  CDS            neo: KKA2_KLEPN - Also known as kan, nptII. Experimental evidence at protein level: Swiss-Prot protein existence level 1. Resistance to kanamycin, neomycin, paromomycin, ribostamycin, butirosin and gentamicin B. From Klebsiella pneumoniae.
   4547..4705    +  CDS            ble (fragment): BLE_KLEPN - Experimental evidence at protein level: Swiss-Prot protein existence level 1. Binding protein with a strong affinity to the bleomycin family of antibiotics. Binds to CL990; an antimitotic-antibiotic compound. From Klebsiella pneumoniae.
   4700..4821    +  polyA_signal   SV40 poly(A) signal: SV40 polyadenylation signal
   4894..4910    -  protein_bind   lac operator: The lac repressor binds to the lac operator to inhibit transcription in E. coli. This inhibition can be relieved by adding lactose or isopropyl-β-D-thiogalactopyranoside (IPTG). lac repressor encoded by lacI
   4918..4948    -  promoter       lac promoter: promoter for the E. coli lac operon
   4963..4984    -  protein_bind   CAP binding site: CAP binding activates transcription in the presence of cAMP. E. coli catabolite activator protein
   4997..5089    -  CDS            lacI (fragment): lac repressor; lacI; The lac repressor binds to the lac operator to inhibit transcription in E. coli. This inhibition can be relieved by adding lactose or isopropyl-β-D-thiogalactopyranoside (IPTG).
   5272..5860    -  rep_origin     ori: high-copy-number ColE1/pMB1/pBR322/pUC origin of replication
   6031..6891    -  CDS            AmpR: β-lactamase; bla; confers resistance to ampicillin, carbenicillin, and related antibiotics
   6892..6996    -  promoter       AmpR promoter: bla
>Addgene plasmid #172932 | pcDNA3.1_ionRE | addgene full sequence | sequence record 339435 | Addgene NGS Result
GACGGATCGGGAGATCTCCCGATCCCCTATGGTGCACTCTCAGTACAATCTGCTCTGATGCCGCATAGTT
AAGCCAGTATCTGCTCCCTGCTTGTGTGTTGGAGGTCGCTGAGTAGTGCGCGAGCAAAATTTAAGCTACA
ACAAGGCAAGGCTTGACCGACAATTGCATGAAGAATCTGCTTAGGGTTAGGCGTTTTGCGCTGCTTCGCG
ATGTACGGGCCAGATATACGCGTTGACATTGATTATTGACTAGTTATTAATAGTAATCAATTACGGGGTC
ATTAGTTCATAGCCCATATATGGAGTTCCGCGTTACATAACTTACGGTAAATGGCCCGCCTGGCTGACCG
CCCAACGACCCCCGCCCATTGACGTCAATAATGACGTATGTTCCCATAGTAACGCCAATAGGGACTTTCC
ATTGACGTCAATGGGTGGAGTATTTACGGTAAACTGCCCACTTGGCAGTACATCAAGTGTATCATATGCC
AAGTACGCCCCCTATTGACGTCAATGACGGTAAATGGCCCGCCTGGCATTATGCCCAGTACATGACCTTA
TGGGACTTTCCTACTTGGCAGTACATCTACGTATTAGTCATCGCTATTACCATGGTGATGCGGTTTTGGC
AGTACATCAATGGGCGTGGATAGCGGTTTGACTCACGGGGATTTCCAAGTCTCCACCCCATTGACGTCAA
TGGGAGTTTGTTTTGGCACCAAAATCAACGGGACTTTCCAAAATGTCGTAACAACTCCGCCCCATTGACG
CAAATGGGCGGTAGGCGTGTACGGTGGGAGGTCTATATAAGCAGAGCTCTCTGGCTAACTAGAGAACCCA
CTGCTTACTGGCTTATCGAAATTAATACGACTCACTATAGGGAGACCCAAGCTGGCTAGCATGGTGTCCA
AGGGCGAGGAACTGTTCACCGGTGTCGTGCCCATCCTGGTGGAACTGGACGGCGACGTGAACGGCCACAA
GTTCTCCGTGTCTGGCGAGGGCGAAGGCGACGCCACATACGGCAAGCTGACCCTGAAGTTCATCTGCACC
ACCGGAAAGCTGCCCGTGCCCTGGCCTACCCTCGTGACAACACTGTCTTGGGGCGTGCAGTGCTTCGCCA
GATACCCCGACCATATGAAGCAGCACGACTTCTTCAAGAGCGCCATGCCCGAGGGCTACGTGCAGGAACG
GACCATCTTCTTTAAGGACGACGGCAACTACAAGACCAGGGCCGAAGTGAAGTTCGAGGGCGACACCCTC
GTGAACCGGATCGAGCTGAAGGGCATCGACTTCAAAGAGGACGGCAACATCCTGGGCCACAAGCTGGAGT
ACAACGCCATCCACGGCAACGTGTACATCACCGCCGACAAGCAGAAGAACGGCATCAAGGCCAACTTCGG
CCTGAACTGCAACATCGAGGACGGCTCCGTGCAGCTGGCCGACCACTACCAGCAGAACACCCCCATCGGA
GATGGCCCCGTGCTGCTGCCCGACAACCACTACCTGAGCACCCAGAGCAAGCTGAGCAAGGACCCCAACG
AGAAGCGGGACCACATGGTGCTGCTGGAATTCGTGACCGCCGCTGGCATCACCCTGGGCATGGACGAGCT
GTATAAGGCCGCTGCCGCCGCTAGAGCCGCTGCTGCAAGAGCTGCTGCAGCTAGAGCAGCAGCAGCCAGG
GCCGCAGCTGCTAGGGCTGCCGCTGCCAGAGCTGGAAGCGGAGGATCTGGCGGCTCTGGCGGAAGTGGCG
GATCAGGGGGATCAGGCGCTGAAGCCGCTGCAGCCGAAGCAGCAGCTGCAGAAGCTGCCGCAGCCGAGGC
TGCTGCCGCTGAAGCAGCCGCCGCAGAGGCCGCAGCAGCAGCTTCCATGGTGTCTAAAGGGGAAGAACTG
TTTACAGGCGTGGTGCCTATTCTGGTGGAACTGGATGGGGATGTGAATGGGCACAAATTCAGCGTGTCCG
GGGAGGGGGAAGGGGATGCTACCTACGGAAAACTGACACTGAAGTTTATCTGTACAACAGGCAAACTGCC
TGTGCCTTGGCCCACACTCGTGACCACCTTTGGCTACGGCCTGATGTGTTTCGCCCGCTACCCTGATCAT
ATGAAGCAGCATGATTTTTTCAAATCCGCTATGCCTGAGGGATATGTGCAGGAAAGAACAATTTTCTTCA
AGGATGATGGGAATTACAAAACACGCGCTGAAGTGAAATTTGAGGGGGATACTCTCGTGAATCGCATTGA
ACTGAAAGGGATTGATTTCAAAGAGGATGGGAATATTCTGGGGCACAAACTGGAGTATAACTACAACAGC
CACAATGTGTATATCATGGCTGATAAGCAGAAAAATGGGATCAAAGTGAACTTCAAGATCCGGCACAATA
TCGAGGATGGAAGTGTGCAGCTGGCTGATCATTATCAGCAGAATACTCCTATCGGCGACGGACCTGTGCT
GCTGCCTGATAATCACTATCTGTCCTACCAGAGCGCCCTGTCCAAGGATCCTAATGAGAAACGCGATCAT
ATGGTGCTGCTGGAATTTGTGACAGCTGCCGGAATTACACTGGGGATGGATGAACTGTACAAGTAATCTA
GAGGGCCCGTTTAAACCCGCTGATCAGCCTCGACTGTGCCTTCTAGTTGCCAGCCATCTGTTGTTTGCCC
CTCCCCCGTGCCTTCCTTGACCCTGGAAGGTGCCACTCCCACTGTCCTTTCCTAATAAAATGAGGAAATT
GCATCGCATTGTCTGAGTAGGTGTCATTCTATTCTGGGGGGTGGGGTGGGGCAGGACAGCAAGGGGGAGG
ATTGGGAAGACAATAGCAGGCATGCTGGGGATGCGGTGGGCTCTATGGCTTCTGAGGCGGAAAGAACCAG
CTGGGGCTCTAGGGGGTATCCCC
[124 nt withheld, positions 2894-3017]
C
[91 nt withheld, positions 3019-3109]
A
[49 nt withheld, positions 3111-3159]
CCTTTGACGTTGGAGTCCACGTTCTTT
[37 nt withheld, positions 3187-3223]
ACCCTATCTCGGTCTATTCTTTTGATTTATAAGGGATTTTGCCGATTTCGGCCTATTGGTTAAAAAATGA
GCTGATTTAACAAAAATTTAACGCGAATTAATTCTGTGGAATGTGTGTCAGTTAGGGTGTGGAAAGTCCC
CAGGCTCCCCAGCAGGCAGAAGTATGCAAAGCATGCATCTCAATTAGTCAGCAACCAGGTGTGGAAAGTC
CCCAGGCTCCCCAGCAGGCAGAAGTATGCAAAGCATGCATCTCAATTAGTCAGCAACCATAGTCCCGCCC
CTAACTCCGCCCATCCCGCCCCTAACTCCGCCCAGTTCCGCCCATTCTCCGCCCCATGGCTGACTAATTT
TTTTTATTTATGCAGAGGCCGAGGCCGCCTCTGCCTCTGAGCTATTCCAGAAGTAGTGAGGAGGCTTTTT
TGGAGGCCTAGGCTTTTGCAAAAAGCTCCCGGGAGCTTGTATATCCATTTTCGGATCTGATCAAGAGACA
GGATGAGGATCGTTTCGCATGATTGAACAAGATGGATTGCACGCAGGTTCTCCGGCCGCTTGGGTGGAGA
GGCTATTCGGCTATGACTGGGCACAACAGACAATCGGCTGCTCTGATGCCGCCGTGTTCCGGCTGTCAGC
GCAGGGGCGCCCGGTTCTTTTTGTCAAGACCGACCTGTCCGGTGCCCTGAATGAACTGCAGGACGAGGCA
GCGCGGCTATCGTGGCTGGCCACGACGGGCGTTCCTTGCGCAGCTGTGCTCGACGTTGTCACTGAAGCGG
GAAGGGACTGGCTGCTATTGGGCGAAGTGCCGGGGCAGGATCTCCTGTCATCTCACCTTGCTCCTGCCGA
GAAAGTATCCATCATGGCTGATGCAATGCGGCGGCTGCATACGCTTGATCCGGCTACCTGCCCATTCGAC
CACCAAGCGAAACATCGCATCGAGCGAGCACGTACTCGGATGGAAGCCGGTCTTGTCGATCAGGATGATC
TGGACGAAGAGCATCAGGGGCTCGCGCCAGCCGAACTGTTCGCCAGGCTCAAGGCGCGCATGCCCGACGG
CGAGGATCTCGTCGTGACCCATGGCGATGCCTGCTTGCCGAATATCATGGTGGAAAATGGCCGCTTTTCT
GGATTCATCGACTGTGGCCGGCTGGGTGTGGCGGACCGCTATCAGGACATAGCGTTGGCTACCCGTGATA
TTGCTGAAGAGCTTGGCGGCGAATGGGCTGACCGCTTCCTCGTGCTTTACGGTATCGCCGCTCCCGATTC
GCAGCGCATCGCCTTCTATCGCCTTCTTGACGAGTTCTTCTGAGCGGGACTCTGGGGTTCGAAATGACCG
ACCAAGCGACGCCCAACCTGCCATCACGAGATTTCGATTCCACCGCCGCCTTCTATGAAAGGTTGGGCTT
CGGAATCGTTTTCCGGGACGCCGGCTGGATGATCCTCCAGCGCGGGGATCTCATGCTGGAGTTCTTCGCC
CACCCCAACTTGTTTATTGCAGCTTATAATGGTTACAAATAAAGCAATAGCATCACAAATTTCACAAATA
AAGCATTTTTTTCACTGCATTCTAGTTGTGGTTTGTCCAAACTCATCAATGTATCTTATCATGTCTGTAT
ACCGTCGACCTCTAGCTAGAGCTTGGCGTAATCATGGTCATAGCTGTTTCCTGTGTGAAATTGTTATCCG
CTCACAATTCCACACAACATACGAGCCGGAAGCATAAAGTGTAAAGCCTGGGGTGCCTAATGAGTGAGCT
AACTCACATTAATTGCGTTGCGCTCACTGCCCGCTTTCCAGTCGGGAAACCTGTCGTGCCAGCTGCATTA
ATGAATCGGCCAACGCGCGGGGAGAGGCGGTTTGCGTATTGGGCGCTCTTCCGCTTCCTCGCTCACTGAC
TCGCTGCGCTCGGTCGTTCGGCTGCGGCGAGCGGTATCAGCTCACTCAAAGGCGGTAATACGGTTATCCA
CAGAATCAGGGGATAACGCAGGAAAGAACATGTGAGCAAAAGGCCAGCAAAAGGCCAGGAACCGTAAAAA
GGCCGCGTTGCTGGCGTTTTTCCATAGGCTCCGCCCCCCTGACGAGCATCACAAAAATCGACGCTCAAGT
CAGAGGTGGCGAAACCCGACAGGACTATAAAGATACCAGGCGTTTCCCCCTGGAAGCTCCCTCGTGCGCT
CTCCTGTTCCGACCCTGCCGCTTACCGGATACCTGTCCGCCTTTCTCCCTTCGGGAAGCGTGGCGCTTTC
TCATAGCTCACGCTGTAGGTATCTCAGTTCGGTGTAGGTCGTTCGCTCCAAGCTGGGCTGTGTGCACGAA
CCCCCCGTTCAGCCCGACCGCTGCGCCTTATCCGGTAACTATCGTCTTGAGTCCAACCCGGTAAGACACG
ACTTATCGCCACTGGCAGCAGCCACTGGTAACAGGATTAGCAGAGCGAGGTATGTAGGCGGTGCTACAGA
GTTCTTGAAGTGGTGGCCTAACTACGGCTACACTAGAAGAACAGTATTTGGTATCTGCGCTCTGCTGAAG
CCAGTTACCTTCGGAAAAAGAGTTGGTAGCTCTTGATCCGGCAAACAAACCACCGCTGGTAGCGGTGGTT
TTTTTGTTTGCAAGCAGCAGATTACGCGCAGAAAAAAAGGATCTCAAGAAGATCCTTTGATCTTTTCTAC
GGGGTCTGACGCTCAGTGGAACGAAAACTCACGTTAAGGGATTTTGGTCATGAGATTATCAAAAAGGATC
TTCACCTAGATCCTTTTAAATTAAAAATGAAGTTTTAAATCAATCTAAAGTATATATGAGTAAACTTGGT
CTGACAGTTACCAATGCTTAATCAGTGAGGCACCTATCTCAGCGATCTGTCTATTTCGTTCATCCATAGT
TGCCTGACTCCCCGTCGTGTAGATAACTACGATACGGGAGGGCTTACCATCTGGCCCCAGTGCTGCAATG
ATACCGCGAGACCCACGCTCACCGGCTCCAGATTTATCAGCAATAAACCAGCCAGCCGGAAGGGCCGAGC
GCAGAAGTGGTCCTGCAACTTTATCCGCCTCCATCCAGTCTATTAATTGTTGCCGGGAAGCTAGAGTAAG
TAGTTCGCCAGTTAATAGTTTGCGCAACGTTGTTGCCATTGCTACAGGCATCGTGGTGTCACGCTCGTCG
TTTGGTATGGCTTCATTCAGCTCCGGTTCCCAACGATCAAGGCGAGTTACATGATCCCCCATGTTGTGCA
AAAAAGCGGTTAGCTCCTTCGGTCCTCCGATCGTTGTCAGAAGTAAGTTGGCCGCAGTGTTATCACTCAT
GGTTATGGCAGCACTGCATAATTCTCTTACTGTCATGCCATCCGTAAGATGCTTTTCTGTGACTGGTGAG
TACTCAACCAAGTCATTCTGAGAATAGTGTATGCGGCGACCGAGTTGCTCTTGCCCGGCGTCAATACGGG
ATAATACCGCGCCACATAGCAGAACTTTAAAAGTGCTCATCATTGGAAAACGTTCTTCGGGGCGAAAACT
CTCAAGGATCTTACCGCTGTTGAGATCCAGTTCGATGTAACCCACTCGTGCACCCAACTGATCTTCAGCA
TCTTTTACTTTCACCAGCGTTTCTGGGTGAGCAAAAACAGGAAGGCAAAATGCCGCAAAAAAGGGAATAA
GGGCGACACGGAAATGTTGAATACTCATACTCTTCCTTTTTCAATATTATTGAAGCATTTATCAGGGTTA
TTGTCTCATGAGCGGATACATATTTGAATGTATTTAGAAAAATAAACAAATAGGGGTTCCGCGCACATTT
CCCCGAAAAGTGCCACCTGACGTC
